Addgene plasmid #53415: SCUBE1-bio-His
Purpose: Expresses full-length Signal peptide, CUB and EGF-like domain-containing protein 1 ectodomain in mammalian cells. C-terminal rat Cd4d3+4 tag, biotinylation sequence and His tag.
Depositing lab: Gavin Wright. Depositing organization: Wellcome Sanger Institute. Publication: A human platelet receptor protein microarray identifies FcepsilonR1alpha as an activating PEAR1 ligand. Sun Y, Vandenbriele C, Kauskot A, Verhamme P, Hoylaerts MF, Wright GJ. Mol Cell Proteomics. 2015 Feb 23. pii: mcp.M114.046946. 10.1074/mcp.M114.046946 PubMed 25713122.
Backbone
  Vector backbone: pTT3
  Backbone manufacturer: Yves Durocher, NRC
  Backbone size w/o insert (bp): 6618
  Total vector size (bp): 9602
  Modifications to backbone: Rat CD4 d3+4, enzymatic biotinylation sequence, linker and His tag (CD4d3+4-BioLHis).
  Vector type: Mammalian Expression
Growth in bacteria
  Bacterial resistance: Ampicillin, 100 μg/mL
  Growth temperature: 37°C
  Growth strain: Top10
  Copy number: High Copy
Gene/Insert
  Gene/Insert name: SCUBE1 (alt name: Signal peptide, CUB and EGF-like domain-containing protein 1)
  Species: H. sapiens (human)
  Insert size (bp): 2984
  Entrez Gene: SCUBE1
  Promoter: CMV
  Tag / fusion protein: rat CD4 d3+4 (C terminal on backbone); enzymatic biotinylation sequence (C terminal on backbone); His tag (C terminal on backbone)
  Cloning method: Restriction Enzyme; 5′ cloning site NotI (not destroyed); 3′ cloning site AscI (not destroyed)
  Sequencing primers: 5′ CMV-fwd
Resource information
  A portion of this plasmid was derived from a plasmid made by: Insert was chemically synthesised.
Terms and licenses: Academic/Nonprofit Terms; Industry Terms: Not Available to Industry
Depositor comments: Article ref 141
How to cite: SCUBE1-bio-His was a gift from Gavin Wright (Addgene plasmid # 53415 ; http://n2t.net/addgene:53415 ; RRID:Addgene_53415)
