[The description below was written by a language model from this plasmid's Addgene catalogue record and pLannotate feature annotations shown in this document.]
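Description:
SCUBE1-bio-His is a mammalian expression plasmid built on the pTT3 backbone, designed to produce the human SCUBE1 (signal peptide, CUB and EGF-like domain-containing protein 1) ectodomain as a soluble, tagged recombinant protein. It is maintained in E. coli through a high-copy ColE1/pUC-type origin and an ampicillin resistance gene (β-lactamase). The backbone also carries a fragment of the Epstein-Barr virus oriP, which supports episomal retention and enhanced transient expression in mammalian cells that supply EBNA1. Remnants of lac regulatory elements and other short backbone fragments are annotated but play no evident role in the expression cassette.

Transcription is driven by the CMV immediate-early enhancer and promoter, followed by adenovirus-derived leader and splice elements and a chimeric intron fragment that typically improve mRNA processing and yield, and it terminates at a rabbit β-globin polyadenylation signal. The chemically synthesised SCUBE1 insert, about 3 kb, sits between retained NotI and AscI sites. It is fused in frame at its C terminus to backbone-encoded rat CD4 domains 3 and 4, an enzymatic biotinylation sequence, a linker and a His tag. The feature table detects the Cd4 fragment spanning the sequence origin but does not separately annotate the biotinylation peptide or His tag. A short fragment resembling an immunoglobulin heavy-chain signal sequence is also annotated just upstream of the insert.

The CD4 domains provide a common antibody-detectable tag, the biotin acceptor allows oriented capture on streptavidin surfaces, and the His tag permits metal-affinity purification. The associated publication describes a human platelet receptor protein microarray used to screen for extracellular receptor–ligand interactions, consistent with this design.
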