Features (pLannotate 1.2.2; 19 found; start..end, strand, type, name):
    713..768     +  polyA_signal   β-globin poly(A) signal: rabbit β-globin polyadenylation signal (Gil and Proudfoot, 1987)
   1282..2963    -  rep_origin     oriP (fragment): Epstein-Barr virus oriP replication origin (Yates et al., 2000)
   3090..3194    +  promoter       AmpR promoter: bla
   3195..4055    +  CDS            AmpR: β-lactamase; bla; confers resistance to ampicillin, carbenicillin, and related antibiotics
   4226..4814    +  rep_origin     ori: high-copy-number ColE1/pMB1/pBR322/pUC origin of replication
   4997..5089    +  CDS            lacI (fragment): lac repressor; lacI; The lac repressor binds to the lac operator to inhibit transcription in E. coli. This inhibition can be relieved by adding lactose or isopropyl-β-D-thiogalactopyranoside (IPTG).
   5102..5123    +  protein_bind   CAP binding site: CAP binding activates transcription in the presence of cAMP. E. coli catabolite activator protein
   5138..5168    +  promoter       lac promoter: promoter for the E. coli lac operon
   5176..5192    +  protein_bind   lac operator: The lac repressor binds to the lac operator to inhibit transcription in E. coli. This inhibition can be relieved by adding lactose or isopropyl-β-D-thiogalactopyranoside (IPTG). lac repressor encoded by lacI
   5262..5278    +  promoter       tet promoter (fragment): E. coli promoter for tetracycline efflux protein gene
   5288..5313    -  CDS            bla(M) (fragment): β-lactamase lacking the signal sequence; bla(M); allows cytosolic expression of β-lactamase
   5487..5866    +  enhancer       CMV enhancer: human cytomegalovirus immediate early enhancer
   5868..6067    +  promoter       CMV promoter: human cytomegalovirus (CMV) immediate early promoter
   6135..6173    +  misc_feature   Ad SA (fragment): adenovirus major late transcript splice acceptor (Friedrich and Soriano, 1991)
   6206..6415    -  CDS            PTP (fragment): TERM_ADE02 - Experimental evidence at protein level: Swiss-Prot protein existence level 1. Protein covalently bound to the viral DNA that acts as a primer for viral genomic replication by DNA strand displacement. Assembles on the viral origin of replication in an initiation complex with viral polymerase, DBP, host NFIA and host POU2F1/OCT1. During initiation, the polymerase covalently couples the first dCTP with Ser- 580 of pTP. The terminal protein stimulates the template activity over 20 fold compared to protein-free templates. Neo-synthesized viral genomes are linked to two preterminal prot
   6446..6535    +  intron         chimeric intron (fragment): chimera between introns from adenovirus and immunoglobulin heavy chain genes
   6554..6600    +  CDS            IgH signal sequence (fragment): signal sequence from the mouse immunoglobulin heavy chain variable region
   6631..9594    +  CDS            SCUBE1: SCUB1_HUMAN - Experimental evidence at protein level: Swiss-Prot protein existence level 1. Could function as an adhesive molecule and its matrix bound and soluble fragments may play a critical role in vascular biology. From Homo sapiens (Human).
   9595..553     +  CDS            Cd4 (fragment) (across the origin): CD4_RAT - Experimental evidence at protein level: Swiss-Prot protein existence level 1. Integral membrane glycoprotein that plays an essential role in the immune response and serves multiple functions in responses against both external and internal offenses. In T-cells, functions primarily as a coreceptor for MHC class II molecule:peptide complex. The antigens presented by class II peptides are derived from extracellular proteins while class I peptides are derived from cytosolic proteins. Interacts simultaneously with the T-cell receptor (TCR) and the MHC class II presented by antigen presenti
>Addgene plasmid #53415 | SCUBE1-bio-His | depositor full sequence | sequence record 83199 | SCUBE1-bio-His sequence 9602 bps
GTCGACCTCCATCACGGCCTATAAGAGTGAGGGGGAGTCAGCGGAGTTCTCCTTCCCACTCAACCTTGGA
GAGGAAAGCCTGCAGGGAGAGTTGAGATGGAAGGCAGAGAAGGCTCCTTCTTCCCAGTCCTGGATCACCT
TCTCCCTAAAGAACCAAAAGGTGTCTGTGCAGAAGTCTACTAGCAACCCCAAGTTCCAGCTGTCCGAAAC
GCTCCCACTCACCCTTCAGATACCCCAGGTCTCCCTTCAGTTTGCTGGTTCTGGCAACCTGACCCTGACT
CTGGACAGAGGGATACTGTATCAGGAAGTGAACCTGGTGGTGATGAAAGTGACTCAGCCCGACAGCAACA
CTTTGACCTGTGAGGTGATGGGACCCACCTCACCCAAGATGAGACTGATCTTGAAGCAGGAGAATCAGGA
GGCCAGGGTCTCCAGGCAGGAGAAAGTGATTCAAGTGCAGGCCCCTGAAGCAGGGGTGTGGCAATGTCTA
CTGAGTGAAGGTGAAGAGGTCAAGATGGACTCCAAGATCCAGGTTTTATCCAAAGGGTTGAATTCCGGCA
GCCTGCACCACATCCTGGACGCCCAGAAGATGCTGTGGAACCACAGGGACAGGAACCTGCCTCCTCTGGC
CCCTCTGGGCCCCCACCACCATCACCACCATTGAGTCTAGACACGTGATTAATTAAGGATCCCCCGACCT
CGACCTCTGGCTAATAAAGGAAATTTATTTTCATTGCAATAGTGTGTTGGAATTTTTTGTGTCTCTCACT
CGGAAGGACATATGGGAGGGCAAATCATTTGGTCGAGATCCCTCGGAGATCTCTAGCTAGAGGATCGATC
CCCGCCCCGGACGAACTAAACCTGACTACGACATCTCTGCCCCTTCTTCGCGGGGCAGTGCATGTAATCC
CTTCAGTTGGTTGGTACAACTTGCCAACTGGGCCCTGTTCCACATGTGACACGGGGGGGGACCAAACACA
AAGGGGTTCTCTGACTGTAGTTGACATCCTTATAAATGGATGTGCACATTTGCCAACACTGAGTGGCTTT
CATCCTGGAGCAGACTTTGCAGTCTGTGGACTGCAACACAACATTGCCTTTATGTGTAACTCTTGGCTGA
AGCTCTTACACCAATGCTGGGGGACATGTACCTCCCAGGGGCCCAGGAAGACTACGGGAGGCTACACCAA
CGTCAATCAGAGGGGCCTGTGTAGCTACCGATAAGCGGACCCTCAAGAGGGCATTAGCAATAGTGTTTAT
AAGGCCCCCTTGTTAACCCTAAACGGGTAGCATATGCTTCCCGGGTAGTAGTATATACTATCCAGACTAA
CCCTAATTCAATAGCATATGTTACCCAACGGGAAGCATATGCTATCGAATTAGGGTTAGTAAAAGGGTCC
TAAGGAACAGCGATATCTCCCACCCCATGAGCTGTCACGGTTTTATTTACATGGGGTCAGGATTCCACGA
GGGTAGTGAACCATTTTAGTCACAAGGGCAGTGGCTGAAGATCAAGGAGCGGGCAGTGAACTCTCCTGAA
TCTTCGCCTGCTTCTTCATTCTCCTTCGTTTAGCTAATAGAATAACTGCTGAGTTGTGAACAGTAAGGTG
TATGTGAGGTGCTCGAAAACAAGGTTTCAGGTGACGCCCCCAGAATAAAATTTGGACGGGGGGTTCAGTG
GTGGCATTGTGCTATGACACCAATATAACCCTCACAAACCCCTTGGGCAATAAATACTAGTGTAGGAATG
AAACATTCTGAATATCTTTAACAATAGAAATCCATGGGGTGGGGACAAGCCGTAAAGACTGGATGTCCAT
CTCACACGAATTTATGGCTATGGGCAACACATAATCCTAGTGCAATATGATACTGGGGTTATTAAGATGT
GTCCCAGGCAGGGACCAAGACAGGTGAACCATGTTGTTACACTCTATTTGTAACAAGGGGAAAGAGAGTG
GACGCCGACAGCAGCGGACTCCACTGGTTGTCTCTAACACCCCCGAAAATTAAACGGGGCTCCACGCCAA
TGGGGCCCATAAACAAAGACAAGTGGCCACTCTTTTTTTTGAAATTGTGGAGTGGGGGCACGCGTCAGCC
CCCACACGCCGCCCTGCGGTTTTGGACTGTAAAATAAGGGTGTAATAACTTGGCTGATTGTAACCCCGCT
AACCACTGCGGTCAAACCACTTGCCCACAAAACCACTAATGGCACCCCGGGGAATACCTGCATAAGTAGG
TGGGCGGGCCAAGATAGGGGCGCGATTGCTGCGATCTGGAGGACAAATTACACACACTTGCGCCTGAGCG
CCAAGCACAGGGTTGTTGGTCCTCATATTCACGAGGTCGCTGAGAGCACGGTGGGCTAATGTTGCCATGG
GTAGCATATACTACCCAAATATCTGGATAGCATATGCTATCCTAATCTATATCTGGGTAGCATAGGCTAT
CCTAATCTATATCTGGGTAGCATATGCTATCCTAATCTATATCTGGGTAGTATATGCTATCCTAATTTAT
ATCTGGGTAGCATAGGCTATCCTAATCTATATCTGGGTAGCATATGCTATCCTAATCTATATCTGGGTAG
TATATGCTATCCTAATCTGTATCCGGGTAGCATATGCTATCCTAATAGAGATTAGGGTAGTATATGCTAT
CCTAATTTATATCTGGGTAGCATATACTACCCAAATATCTGGATAGCATATGCTATCCTAATCTATATCT
GGGTAGCATATGCTATCCTAATCTATATCTGGGTAGCATAGGCTATCCTAATCTATATCTGGGTAGCATA
TGCTATCCTAATCTATATCTGGGTAGTATATGCTATCCTAATTTATATCTGGGTAGCATAGGCTATCCTA
ATCTATATCTGGGTAGCATATGCTATCCTAATCTATATCTGGGTAGTATATGCTATCCTAATCTGTATCC
GGGTAGCATATGCTATCCTCATGATAAGCTGTCAAACATGAGAATTTTCTTGAAGACGAAAGGGCCTCGT
GATACGCCTATTTTTATAGGTTAATGTCATGATAATAATGGTTTCTTAGACGTCAGGTGGCACTTTTCGG
GGAAATGTGCGCGGAACCCCTATTTGTTTATTTTTCTAAATACATTCAAATATGTATCCGCTCATGAGAC
AATAACCCTGATAAATGCTTCAATAATATTGAAAAAGGAAGAGTATGAGTATTCAACATTTCCGTGTCGC
CCTTATTCCCTTTTTTGCGGCATTTTGCCTTCCTGTTTTTGCTCACCCAGAAACGCTGGTGAAAGTAAAA
GATGCTGAAGATCAGTTGGGTGCACGAGTGGGTTACATCGAACTGGATCTCAACAGCGGTAAGATCCTTG
AGAGTTTTCGCCCCGAAGAACGTTTTCCAATGATGAGCACTTTTAAAGTTCTGCTATGTGGCGCGGTATT
ATCCCGTGTTGACGCCGGGCAAGAGCAACTCGGTCGCCGCATACACTATTCTCAGAATGACTTGGTTGAG
TACTCACCAGTCACAGAAAAGCATCTTACGGATGGCATGACAGTAAGAGAATTATGCAGTGCTGCCATAA
CCATGAGTGATAACACTGCGGCCAACTTACTTCTGACAACGATCGGAGGACCGAAGGAGCTAACCGCTTT
TTTGCACAACATGGGGGATCATGTAACTCGCCTTGATCGTTGGGAACCGGAGCTGAATGAAGCCATACCA
AACGACGAGCGTGACACCACGATGCCTGCAGCAATGGCAACAACGTTGCGCAAACTATTAACTGGCGAAC
TACTTACTCTAGCTTCCCGGCAACAATTAATAGACTGGATGGAGGCGGATAAAGTTGCAGGACCACTTCT
GCGCTCGGCCCTTCCGGCTGGCTGGTTTATTGCTGATAAATCTGGAGCCGGTGAGCGTGGGTCTCGCGGT
ATCATTGCAGCACTGGGGCCAGATGGTAAGCCCTCCCGTATCGTAGTTATCTACACGACGGGGAGTCAGG
CAACTATGGATGAACGAAATAGACAGATCGCTGAGATAGGTGCCTCACTGATTAAGCATTGGTAACTGTC
AGACCAAGTTTACTCATATATACTTTAGATTGATTTAAAACTTCATTTTTAATTTAAAAGGATCTAGGTG
AAGATCCTTTTTGATAATCTCATGACCAAAATCCCTTAACGTGAGTTTTCGTTCCACTGAGCGTCAGACC
CCGTAGAAAAGATCAAAGGATCTTCTTGAGATCCTTTTTTTCTGCGCGTAATCTGCTGCTTGCAAACAAA
AAAACCACCGCTACCAGCGGTGGTTTGTTTGCCGGATCAAGAGCTACCAACTCTTTTTCCGAAGGTAACT
GGCTTCAGCAGAGCGCAGATACCAAATACTGTTCTTCTAGTGTAGCCGTAGTTAGGCCACCACTTCAAGA
ACTCTGTAGCACCGCCTACATACCTCGCTCTGCTAATCCTGTTACCAGTGGCTGCTGCCAGTGGCGATAA
GTCGTGTCTTACCGGGTTGGACTCAAGACGATAGTTACCGGATAAGGCGCAGCGGTCGGGCTGAACGGGG
GGTTCGTGCACACAGCCCAGCTTGGAGCGAACGACCTACACCGAACTGAGATACCTACAGCGTGAGCTAT
GAGAAAGCGCCACGCTTCCCGAAGGGAGAAAGGCGGACAGGTATCCGGTAAGCGGCAGGGTCGGAACAGG
AGAGCGCACGAGGGAGCTTCCAGGGGGAAACGCCTGGTATCTTTATAGTCCTGTCGGGTTTCGCCACCTC
TGACTTGAGCGTCGATTTTTGTGATGCTCGTCAGGGGGGCGGAGCCTATGGAAAAACGCCAGCAACGCGG
CCTTTTTACGGTTCCTGGCCTTTTGCTGGCCTTTTGCTCACATGTTCTTTCCTGCGTTATCCCCTGATTC
TGTGGATAACCGTATTACCGCCTTTGAGTGAGCTGATACCGCTCGCCGCAGCCGAACGACCGAGCGCAGC
GAGTCAGTGAGCGAGGAAGCGGAAGAGCGCCCAATACGCAAACCGCCTCTCCCCGCGCGTTGGCCGATTC
ATTAATGCAGCTGGCACGACAGGTTTCCCGACTGGAAAGCGGGCAGTGAGCGCAACGCAATTAATGTGAG
TTAGCTCACTCATTAGGCACCCCAGGCTTTACACTTTATGCTTCCGGCTCGTATGTTGTGTGGAATTGTG
AGCGGATAACAATTTCACACAGGAAACAGCTATGACCATGATTACGCCAAGCTCTAGCTAGAGGTCGACC
AATTCTCATGTTTGACAGCTTATCATCGCAGATCCGGGCAACGTTGTTGCCATTGCTGCAGGCGCAGAAC
TGGTAGGTATGGAAGATCTATACATTGAATCAATATTGGCAATTAGCCATATTAGTCATTGGTTATATAG
CATAAATCAATATTGGCTATTGGCCATTGCATACGTTGTATCTATATCATAATATGTACATTTATATTGG
CTCATGTCCAATATGACCGCCATGTTGACATTGATTATTGACTAGTTATTAATAGTAATCAATTACGGGG
TCATTAGTTCATAGCCCATATATGGAGTTCCGCGTTACATAACTTACGGTAAATGGCCCGCCTGGCTGAC
CGCCCAACGACCCCCGCCCATTGACGTCAATAATGACGTATGTTCCCATAGTAACGCCAATAGGGACTTT
CCATTGACGTCAATGGGTGGAGTATTTACGGTAAACTGCCCACTTGGCAGTACATCAAGTGTATCATATG
CCAAGTCCGCCCCCTATTGACGTCAATGACGGTAAATGGCCCGCCTGGCATTATGCCCAGTACATGACCT
TACGGGACTTTCCTACTTGGCAGTACATCTACGTATTAGTCATCGCTATTACCATGGTGATGCGGTTTTG
GCAGTACACCAATGGGCGTGGATAGCGGTTTGACTCACGGGGATTTCCAAGTCTCCACCCCATTGACGTC
AATGGGAGTTTGTTTTGGCACCAAAATCAACGGGACTTTCCAAAATGTCGTAATAACCCCGCCCCGTTGA
CGCAAATGGGCGGTAGGCGTGTACGGTGGGAGGTCTATATAAGCAGAGCTCGTTTAGTGAACCGTCAGAT
CCTCACTCTCTTCCGCATCGCTGTCTGCGAGGGCCAGCTGTTGGGCTCGCGGTTGAGGACAAACTCTTCG
CGGTCTTTCCAGTACTCTTGGATCGGAAACCCGTCGGCCTCCGAACGGTACTCCGCCACCGAGGGACCTG
AGCGAGTCCGCATCGACCGGATCGGAAAACCTCTCGAGAAAGGCGTCTAACCAGTCACAGTCGCAAGGTA
GGCTGAGCACCGTGGCGGGCGGCAGCGGGTGGCGGTCGGGGTTGTTTCTGGCGGAGGTGCTGCTGATGAT
GTAATTAAAGTAGGCGGTCTTGAGACGGCGGATGGTCGAGGTGAGGTGTGGCAGGCTTGAGATCCAGCTG
TTGGGGTGAGTACTCCCTCTCAAAAGCGGGCATTACTTCTGCGCTAAGATTGTCAGTTTCCAAAAACGAG
GAGGATTTGATATTCACCTGGCCCGATCTGGCCATACACTTGAGTGACAATGACATCCACTTTGCCTTTC
TCTCCACAGGTGTCCACTCCCAGGTCCAAGTTTAAACTGCGGCCGCCACCATGGGAGCTGCTGCCGTGAG
ATGGCACCTGTGCGTGCTGCTGGCCCTGGGCACAAGAGGTAGACTGGCTGGCGGCAGCGGACTGCCTGGC
AGCGTGGACGTGGACGAGTGCAGCGAGGGCACCGACGACTGCCACATCGACGCCATCTGCCAGAACACCC
CCAAGTCCTACAAGTGCCTGTGCAAGCCCGGCTACAAGGGCGAGGGCAAGCAGTGCGAGGACATCGACGA
GTGCGAGAACGACTACTACAACGGCGGATGCGTGCACGAGTGCATCAACATCCCCGGCAACTACCGGTGC
ACCTGTTTCGACGGCTTCATGCTGGCCCACGACGGCCACAACTGCCTGGATGTGGATGAGTGCCAGGACA
ACAATGGCGGCTGTCAGCAGATTTGCGTGAACGCCATGGGCAGCTACGAGTGCCAGTGCCACAGCGGCTT
TTTTCTGAGCGACAACCAGCACACCTGTATCCACCGGTCCAACGAGGGCATGAACTGCATGAACAAGGAC
CACGGATGCGCCCATATCTGCAGAGAGACACCCAAGGGCGGCGTGGCCTGCGATTGCAGACCCGGCTTCG
ACCTGGCCCAGAACCAGAAGGACTGCACCCTGACCTGTAACTACGGCAACGGCGGGTGCCAGCACAGCTG
CGAAGATACCGATACCGGCCCCACCTGTGGCTGTCACCAGAAGTACGCCCTGCACAGCGACGGCCGGACC
TGTATCGAGACATGCGCCGTGAACAACGGCGGATGTGACCGGACATGCAAGGACACCGCCACCGGCGTGA
GATGTAGCTGCCCCGTGGGCTTCACACTGCAGCCCGACGGCAAGACTTGCAAGGATATCAATGAGTGCCT
GGTCAATAACGGGGGCTGCGACCACTTCTGCCGGAACACCGTGGGCAGCTTTGAGTGCGGCTGCCGGAAG
GGCTACAAGCTGCTGACCGACGAGAGAACCTGTCAGGATATCGATGAGTGCAGCTTCGAGCGGACATGCG
ACCACATCTGTATCAACTCCCCCGGCAGCTTCCAGTGCCTGTGTCACCGGGGCTACATCCTGTACGGCAC
CACCCACTGCGGCGACGTGGATGAATGCAGCATGAGCAACGGCAGCTGCGACCAGGGCTGCGTGAATACC
AAGGGCTCCTACGAGTGCGTGTGCCCCCCTGGCAGAAGGCTGCACTGGAACGGCAAGGACTGCGTGGAGA
CAGGCAAGTGCCTGAGCAGGGCCAAGACCAGCCCCAGAGCCCAGCTGTCTTGCAGCAAGGCTGGCGGCGT
GGAGAGCTGCTTCCTGAGCTGCCCTGCCCACACCCTGTTCGTGCCCGACAGCGAGAACAGCTACGTGCTG
TCCTGTGGCGTGCCAGGCCCTCAGGGCAAAGCTCTGCAGAAGCGGAACGGCACCAGCTCAGGACTGGGCC
CCAGCTGCTCTGATGCCCCCACCACCCCCATCAAGCAGAAGGCCCGGTTCAAGATCCGGGACGCCAAGTG
CCACCTGAGGCCCCATAGCCAGGCCAGAGCCAAAGAGACAGCCCGGCAGCCCCTGCTGGATCACTGCCAC
GTGACCTTCGTGACCCTGAAGTGCGACAGCAGCAAGAAGCGGCGGAGAGGCAGAAAGTCCCCCAGCAAAG
AGGTGTCCCACATCACCGCCGAGTTCGAGATCGAGACAAAGATGGAAGAGGCCAGCGACACATGCGAGGC
CGACTGCCTGAGAAAGCGGGCCGAGCAGTCTCTGCAGGCCGCCATCAAGACCCTGCGGAAGTCCATCGGC
CGGCAGCAGTTCTACGTCCAAGTGTCCGGCACAGAGTACGAGGTGGCCCAGAGGCCTGCCAAAGCCCTGG
AAGGCCAGGGCGCTTGTGGAGCTGGCCAGGTGCTGCAGGACAGCAAATGCGTCGCTTGTGGCCCTGGCAC
ACACTTTGGCGGCGAGCTGGGCCAGTGCGTGAGCTGCATGCCCGGCACCTACCAGGACATGGAAGGGCAG
CTGTCCTGCACCCCCTGCCCTAGCTCTGATGGACTGGGACTCCCTGGAGCCAGAAATGTGTCCGAGTGTG
GCGGCCAGTGCAGCCCCGGCTTTTTCAGCGCCGACGGCTTTAAGCCTTGCCAGGCCTGTCCTGTCGGCAC
ATACCAGCCCGAGCCTGGCAGAACCGGCTGCTTCCCTTGTGGCGGCGGACTGCTGACCAAGCACGAGGGC
ACCACAAGCTTCCAGGACTGCGAGGCCAAGGTGCACTGTAGCCCTGGCCACCACTACAACACCACCACCC
ACCGGTGCATCAGATGCCCAGTGGGGACCTATCAGCCTGAGTTCGGCCAGAACCACTGCATCACCTGTCC
CGGCAACACCAGCACCGACTTCGACGGCAGCACCAACGTGACCCACTGCAAGAACCAGCACTGCGGCGGA
GAACTGGGCGACTACACCGGCTACATCGAGAGCCCCAACTACCCCGGCGACTACCCTGCCAACGCCGAGT
GTGTGTGGCACATTGCCCCCCCTCCCAAGCGGAGAATCCTGATCGTGGTGCCCGAGATCTTCCTGCCCAT
CGAGGACGAGTGCGGGGACGTGCTGGTCATGAGAAAGAGCGCCAGCCCCACCTCCATCACCACCTACGAG
ACATGCCAGACCTACGAGCGGCCTATCGCCTTCACCAGCCGGTCCCGGAAGCTGTGGATCCAGTTCAAGA
GCAATGAGGGCAACAGCGGCAAGGGCTTCCAGGTGCCCTACGTGACCTACGACGAGGACTACCAGCAGCT
GATCGAGGATATCGTGCGGGACGGCAGACTGTACGCCAGCGAGAACCACCAGGAAATCCTGAAGGACAAG
AAGCTGATCAAGGCCCTGTTCGACGTGCTGGCCCATCCCCAGAACTACTTCAAGTACACCGCCCAAGAAT
CCAAAGAGATGTTCCCCCGGTCCTTCATCAAGCTGCTGCGGAGCAAGGTGTCCCGGTTCCTGCGGCCCTA
CAAAGGCGCGCC
