>Addgene plasmid #53415 | SCUBE1-bio-His | addgene partial sequence | sequence record 94525 | pMT2-F 5'-TTGCCTTTCTCTCCACAGGT-3'
ACTGCGGCCGCCACCATGGGAGCTGCTGCCGTGAGATGGCACCTGTGCGTGCTGCTGGCCCTGGGCACAA
GAGGTAGACTGGCTGGCGGCAGCGGACTGCCTGGCAGCGTGGACGTGGACGAGTGCAGCGAGGGCACCGA
CGACTGCCACATCGACGCCATCTGCCAGAACACCCCCAAGTCCTACAAGTGCCTGTGCAAGCCCGGCTAC
AAGGGCGAGGGCAAGCAGTGCGAGGACATCGACGAGTGCGAGAACGACTACTACAACGGCGGATGCGTGC
ACGAGTGCATCAACATCCCCGGCAACTACCGGTGCACCTGTTTCGACGGCTTCATGCTGGCCCACGACGG
CCACAACTGCCTGGATGTGGATGAGTGCCAGGACAACAATGGCGGCTGTCAGCAGATTTGCGTGAACGCC
ATGGGCAGCTACGAGTGCCAGTGCCACAGCGGCTTTTTTCTGAGCGACAACCAGCACACCTGTATCCACC
GGTCCAACGAGGGCATGAACTGCATGAACAAGGACCACGGATGCGCCCATATCTGCAGAGAGACACCCAA
GGGCGGCGTGGCCTGCGATTGCAGACCCGGCTTCGACCTGGCCCAGAACCAGAAGGACTGCACCCTGACC
TGTAACTACGGCAACGGCGGGTGCCAGCACAGCTGCGAAGATACCGATACCGGCCCCACCTGTGGCTGTC
ACCAGAAGTACGCCCTGCACAGCGACGGCCGGACCTGTATCGAGACATGCGCCGTGAACAACGGCGGATG
TGACCGGACATGCAAGGACACCGCCACCGGCGTGAGATGTAGCTGCCCCGTGGGCTTCACACTGCAGCCC
GACGGCAAGACTTGCAAGGATATCAATGAGTGCCTGGTCAATAACGG
