>Addgene plasmid #53415 | SCUBE1-bio-His | addgene partial sequence | sequence record 94770 | rb_glob_PA_term-R 5'-CCCATATGTCCTTCCGAGTG-3'
ATAAATTTCCTTTATTAGCCAGAGGTCGAGGTCGGGGGATCCTTAATTAATCACGTGTCTAGACTCAATG
GTGGTGATGGTGGTGGGGGCCCAGAGGGGCCAGAGGAGGCAGGTTCCTGTCCCTGTGGTTCCACAGCATC
TTCTGGGCGTCCAGGATGTGGTGCAGGCTGCCGGAATTCAACCCTTTGGATAAAACCTGGATCTTGGAGT
CCATCTTGACCTCTTCACCTTCACTCAGTAGACATTGCCACACCCCTGCTTCAGGGGCCTGCACTTGAAT
CACTTTCTCCTGCCTGGAGACCCTGGCCTCCTGATTCTCCTGCTTCAAGATCAGTCTCATCTTGGGTGAG
GTGGGTCCCATCACCTCACAGGTCAAAGTGTTGCTGTCGGGCTGAGTCACTTTCATCACCACCAGGTTCA
CTTCCTGATACAGTATCCCTCTGTCCAGAGTCAGGGTCAGGTTGCCAGAACCAGCAAACTGAAGGGAGAC
CTGGGGTATCTGAAGGGTGAGTGGGAGCGTTTCGGACAGCTGGAACTTGGGGTTGCTAGTAGACTTCTGC
ACAGACACCTTTTGGTTCTTTAGGGAGAAGGTGATCCAGGACTGGGAAGAAGGAGCCTTCTCTGCCTTCC
ATCTCAACTCTCCCTGCAGGCTTTCCTCTCCAAGGTTGAGTGGGAAGGAGAACTCCGCTGACTCCCCCTC
ACTCTTATAGGCCGTGATGGAGGTCGACGGCGCGCCTTTGTAGGGCCGCAGGAACCGGGACACCTTGCTC
CGCAGCAGCTTGATGAAGGACCGGG
